>Addgene plasmid #169486 | pMM585-Tier1-PhCMV-Igk | addgene full sequence | sequence record 364213 | Addgene NGS Result
TACATATTTGAATGTATTTAGAAAAATAAACAAATAGGGGTTCCGCGCACATTTCCCCGAAAAGTGCCAC
CTGACGTCGACGGATCGGGAGATCTCCACGCGTGGTACCCTCGAGTTGACATTGATTATTGAGTAGTTAT
TAATAGTAATCAATTACGGGGTCATTAGTTCATAGCCCATATATGGAGTTCCGCGTTACATAACTTACGG
TAAATGGCCCGCCTGGCTGACCGCCCAACGACCCCCGCCCATTGACGTCAATAATGACGTATGTTCCCAT
AGTAACGCCAATAGGGACTTTCCATTGACGTCAATGGGTGGAGTATTTACGGTAAACTGCCCACTTGGCA
GTACATCAAGTGTATCATATGCCAAGTACGCCCCCTATTGACGTCAATGACGGTAAATGGCCCGCCTGGC
ATTATGCCCAGTACATGACCTTATGGGACTTTCCTACTTGGCAGTACATCTACGTATTAGTCATCGCTAT
TACCATGGTGATGCGGTTTTGGCAGTACATCAATGGGCGTGGATAGCGGTTTGACTCACGGGGATTTCCA
AGTCTCCACCCCATTGACGTCAATGGGAGTTTGTTTTGGCACCAAAATCAACGGGACTTTCCAAAATGTC
GTAACAACTCCGCCCCATTGACGCAAATGGGCGGTAGGCGTGTACGGTGGGAGGTCTATATAAGCAGAGC
TCTCTGGCTAACTAGAGAACCCACTGCTTACTGGCTTATCGAAATTAATACGACTCACTATAGGGAGACC
CAAGCTGTTCGAAGCGGAATTCACCATGACTAGTGAGACAGACACACTCCTGCTATGGGTACTGCTGCTC
TGGGTTCCAGGTTCCACTGGTGACGCTAGCGGATCCACCGGTGTCTAGAAAGCTTTGAGGCCGGCCTGCA
GGGATCAGCCTCGACTGTGCCTTCTAGTTGCCAGCCATCTGTTGTTTGCCCCTCCCCCGTGCCTTCCTTG
ACCCTGGAAGGTGCCACTCCCACTGTCCTTTCCTAATAAAATGAGGAAATTGCATCGCATTGTCTGAGTA
GGTGTCATTCTATTCTGGGGGGTGGGGTGGGGCAGGACAGCAAGGGGGAGGATTGGGAAGACAATAGCAG
GCATGCTGGGGATGCGGTGGGCTCTATGGCTTCTGAGGCGGAAAGAACCAGCTGGGGCTCTAGGGGGTAT
CCCC
[124 nt withheld, positions 1195-1318]
C
[91 nt withheld, positions 1320-1410]
A
[49 nt withheld, positions 1412-1460]
CCTTTGACGTTGGAGTCCACGTTCTTT
[37 nt withheld, positions 1488-1524]
ACCCTATCTCGGTCTATTCTTTTGATTTATAAGGGATTTTGCCGATTTCGGCCTATTGGTTAAAAAATGA
GCTGATTTAACAAAAATTTAACGCGAATTAATTCTGTGGAATGTGTGTCAGTTAGGGTGTGGAAAGTCCC
CAGGCTCCCCAGCAGGCAGAAGTATGCAAAGCATGCATCTCAATTAGTCAGCAACCAGGTGTGGAAAGTC
CCCAGGCTCCCCAGCAGGCAGAAGTATGCAAAGCATGCATCTCAATTAGTCAGCAACCATAGTCCCGCCC
CTAACTCCGCCCATCCCGCCCCTAACTCCGCCCAGTTCCGCCCATTCTCCGCCCCATGGCTGACTAATTT
TTTTTATTTATGCAGAGGCCGAGGCCGCCTCTGCCTCTGAGCTATTCCAGAAGTAGTGAGGAGGCTTTTT
TGGAGGCCTAGGCTTTTGCAAAAAGCTCCCGGGAGCTTGTATATCCATTTTCGGATCTGATCAAGAGACA
GGATGAGGATCGTTTCGCATGATTGAACAAGATGGATTGCACGCAGGTTCTCCGGCCGCTTGGGTGGAGA
GGCTATTCGGCTATGACTGGGCACAACAGACAATCGGCTGCTCTGATGCCGCCGTGTTCCGGCTGTCAGC
GCAGGGGCGCCCGGTTCTTTTTGTCAAGACCGACCTGTCCGGTGCCCTGAATGAACTGCAGGACGAGGCA
GCGCGGCTATCGTGGCTGGCCACGACGGGCGTTCCTTGCGCAGCTGTGCTCGACGTTGTCACTGAAGCGG
GAAGGGACTGGCTGCTATTGGGCGAAGTGCCGGGGCAGGATCTCCTGTCATCTCACCTTGCTCCTGCCGA
GAAAGTATCCATCATGGCTGATGCAATGCGGCGGCTGCATACGCTTGATCCGGCTACCTGCCCATTCGAC
CACCAAGCGAAACATCGCATCGAGCGAGCACGTACTCGGATGGAAGCCGGTCTTGTCGATCAGGATGATC
TGGACGAAGAGCATCAGGGGCTCGCGCCAGCCGAACTGTTCGCCAGGCTCAAGGCGCGCATGCCCGACGG
CGAGGATCTCGTCGTGACCCATGGCGATGCCTGCTTGCCGAATATCATGGTGGAAAATGGCCGCTTTTCT
GGATTCATCGACTGTGGCCGGCTGGGTGTGGCGGACCGCTATCAGGACATAGCGTTGGCTACCCGTGATA
TTGCTGAAGAGCTTGGCGGCGAATGGGCTGACCGCTTCCTCGTGCTTTACGGTATCGCCGCTCCCGATTC
GCAGCGCATCGCCTTCTATCGCCTTCTTGACGAGTTCTTCTGAGCGGGACTCTGGGGTTCGAAATGACCG
ACCAAGCGACGCCCAACCTGCCATCACGAGATTTCGATTCCACCGCCGCCTTCTATGAAAGGTTGGGCTT
CGGAATCGTTTTCCGGGACGCCGGCTGGATGATCCTCCAGCGCGGGGATCTCATGCTGGAGTTCTTCGCC
CACCCCAACTTGTTTATTGCAGCTTATAATGGTTACAAATAAAGCAATAGCATCACAAATTTCACAAATA
AAGCATTTTTTTCACTGCATTCTAGTTGTGGTTTGTCCAAACTCATCAATGTATCTTATCATGTCTGTAT
ACCGTCGACCTCTAGCTAGAGCTTGGCGTAATCATGGTCATAGCTGTTTCCTGTGTGAAATTGTTATCCG
CTCACAATTCCACACAACATACGAGCCGGAAGCATAAAGTGTAAAGCCTGGGGTGCCTAATGAGTGAGCT
AACTCACATTAATTGCGTTGCGCTCACTGCCCGCTTTCCAGTCGGGAAACCTGTCGTGCCAGCTGCATTA
ATGAATCGGCCAACGCGCGGGGAGAGGCGGTTTGCGTATTGGGCGCTCTTCCGCTTCCTCGCTCACTGAC
TCGCTGCGCTCGGTCGTTCGGCTGCGGCGAGCGGTATCAGCTCACTCAAAGGCGGTAATACGGTTATCCA
CAGAATCAGGGGATAACGCAGGAAAGAACATGTGAGCAAAAGGCCAGCAAAAGGCCAGGAACCGTAAAAA
GGCCGCGTTGCTGGCGTTTTTCCATAGGCTCCGCCCCCCTGACGAGCATCACAAAAATCGACGCTCAAGT
CAGAGGTGGCGAAACCCGACAGGACTATAAAGATACCAGGCGTTTCCCCCTGGAAGCTCCCTCGTGCGCT
CTCCTGTTCCGACCCTGCCGCTTACCGGATACCTGTCCGCCTTTCTCCCTTCGGGAAGCGTGGCGCTTTC
TCATAGCTCACGCTGTAGGTATCTCAGTTCGGTGTAGGTCGTTCGCTCCAAGCTGGGCTGTGTGCACGAA
CCCCCCGTTCAGCCCGACCGCTGCGCCTTATCCGGTAACTATCGTCTTGAGTCCAACCCGGTAAGACACG
ACTTATCGCCACTGGCAGCAGCCACTGGTAACAGGATTAGCAGAGCGAGGTATGTAGGCGGTGCTACAGA
GTTCTTGAAGTGGTGGCCTAACTACGGCTACACTAGAAGAACAGTATTTGGTATCTGCGCTCTGCTGAAG
CCAGTTACCTTCGGAAAAAGAGTTGGTAGCTCTTGATCCGGCAAACAAACCACCGCTGGTAGCGGTGGTT
TTTTTGTTTGCAAGCAGCAGATTACGCGCAGAAAAAAAGGATCTCAAGAAGATCCTTTGATCTTTTCTAC
GGGGTCTGACGCTCAGTGGAACGAAAACTCACGTTAAGGGATTTTGGTCATGAGATTATCAAAAAGGATC
TTCACCTAGATCCTTTTAAATTAAAAATGAAGTTTTAAATCAATCTAAAGTATATATGAGTAAACTTGGT
CTGACAGTTACCAATGCTTAATCAGTGAGGCACCTATCTCAGCGATCTGTCTATTTCGTTCATCCATAGT
TGCCTGACTCCCCGTCGTGTAGATAACTACGATACGGGAGGGCTTACCATCTGGCCCCAGTGCTGCAATG
ATACCGCGAGACCCACGCTCACCGGCTCCAGATTTATCAGCAATAAACCAGCCAGCCGGAAGGGCCGAGC
GCAGAAGTGGTCCTGCAACTTTATCCGCCTCCATCCAGTCTATTAATTGTTGCCGGGAAGCTAGAGTAAG
TAGTTCGCCAGTTAATAGTTTGCGCAACGTTGTTGCCATTGCTACAGGCATCGTGGTGTCACGCTCGTCG
TTTGGTATGGCTTCATTCAGCTCCGGTTCCCAACGATCAAGGCGAGTTACATGATCCCCCATGTTGTGCA
AAAAAGCGGTTAGCTCCTTCGGTCCTCCGATCGTTGTCAGAAGTAAGTTGGCCGCAGTGTTATCACTCAT
GGTTATGGCAGCACTGCATAATTCTCTTACTGTCATGCCATCCGTAAGATGCTTTTCTGTGACTGGTGAG
TACTCAACCAAGTCATTCTGAGAATAGTGTATGCGGCGACCGAGTTGCTCTTGCCCGGCGTCAATACGGG
ATAATACCGCGCCACATAGCAGAACTTTAAAAGTGCTCATCATTGGAAAACGTTCTTCGGGGCGAAAACT
CTCAAGGATCTTACCGCTGTTGAGATCCAGTTCGATGTAACCCACTCGTGCACCCAACTGATCTTCAGCA
TCTTTTACTTTCACCAGCGTTTCTGGGTGAGCAAAAACAGGAAGGCAAAATGCCGCAAAAAAGGGAATAA
GGGCGACACGGAAATGTTGAATACTCATACTCTTCCTTTTTCAATATTATTGAAGCATTTATCAGGGTTA
TTGTCTCATGAGCGGA
Features (pLannotate 1.2.2; 19 found; start..end, strand, type, name):
    194..497     +  enhancer       CMV enhancer: human cytomegalovirus immediate early enhancer
    498..701     +  promoter       CMV promoter: human cytomegalovirus (CMV) immediate early promoter
    697..730     +  LTR            5' LTR (truncated) (fragment): truncated 5' long terminal repeat (LTR) from HIV-1
    746..764     +  promoter       T7 promoter: promoter for bacteriophage T7 RNA polymerase
    805..864     +  sig_peptide    Igκ leader: leader sequence from mouse immunoglobulin κ light chain
    925..1149    +  polyA_signal   bGH poly(A) signal: bovine growth hormone polyadenylation signal
   1153..1174    +  promoter       SV40 promoter (fragment): SV40 enhancer and early promoter
   1195..1623    +  rep_origin     f1 ori (sequence partly withheld): f1 bacteriophage origin of replication; arrow indicates direction of (+) strand synthesis
   1637..1966    +  promoter       SV40 promoter: SV40 enhancer and early promoter
   2033..2824    +  CDS            neo: KKA2_KLEPN - Also known as kan, nptII. Experimental evidence at protein level: Swiss-Prot protein existence level 1. Resistance to kanamycin, neomycin, paromomycin, ribostamycin, butirosin and gentamicin B. From Klebsiella pneumoniae.
   2848..3006    +  CDS            ble (fragment): BLE_KLEPN - Experimental evidence at protein level: Swiss-Prot protein existence level 1. Binding protein with a strong affinity to the bleomycin family of antibiotics. Binds to CL990; an antimitotic-antibiotic compound. From Klebsiella pneumoniae.
   3001..3122    +  polyA_signal   SV40 poly(A) signal: SV40 polyadenylation signal
   3195..3211    -  protein_bind   lac operator: The lac repressor binds to the lac operator to inhibit transcription in E. coli. This inhibition can be relieved by adding lactose or isopropyl-β-D-thiogalactopyranoside (IPTG). lac repressor encoded by lacI
   3219..3249    -  promoter       lac promoter: promoter for the E. coli lac operon
   3264..3285    -  protein_bind   CAP binding site: CAP binding activates transcription in the presence of cAMP. E. coli catabolite activator protein
   3298..3390    -  CDS            lacI (fragment): lac repressor; lacI; The lac repressor binds to the lac operator to inhibit transcription in E. coli. This inhibition can be relieved by adding lactose or isopropyl-β-D-thiogalactopyranoside (IPTG).
   3573..4161    -  rep_origin     ori: high-copy-number ColE1/pMB1/pBR322/pUC origin of replication
   4332..5192    -  CDS            AmpR: β-lactamase; bla; confers resistance to ampicillin, carbenicillin, and related antibiotics
   5193..47      -  promoter       AmpR promoter (across the origin): bla
