[The description below was written by a language model from this plasmid's Addgene catalogue record and pLannotate feature annotations shown in this document.]
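Description:
pMM585-Tier1-PhCMV-Igk is a mammalian expression plasmid built on pMM1, a pcDNA3.1-derived backbone, and belongs to the Tier-1 level of the VAMSyB modular plasmid architecture for mammalian synthetic biology. The sequenced record is 5,250 nt. In bacteria it is maintained at high copy through a ColE1/pUC-type origin and selected with ampicillin via the β-lactamase gene. An f1 origin is also present, along with residual lac promoter/operator sequences carried over from the parental backbone. For selection in mammalian cells, an SV40 enhancer/early promoter drives the neomycin phosphotransferase gene, terminated by an SV40 polyadenylation signal, which permits G418 selection of stable transfectants.

The payload is a minimal expression unit. The human cytomegalovirus immediate-early enhancer and promoter (PhCMV), followed by a T7 promoter, drive a short open reading frame encoding the Igκ light-chain leader peptide, with the bovine growth hormone polyadenylation signal downstream. The leader is a signal peptide that directs a fused protein into the secretory pathway. No cargo coding sequence is annotated between it and the poly(A) signal. This suggests the plasmid is intended as a parts or recipient vector into which a gene of interest could be placed in frame for secreted expression, although the record states only that it encodes PhCMV-Igk-pA. The catalogue entry lists the insert species as human, whereas the feature annotation identifies the leader as the mouse immunoglobulin κ sequence. This discrepancy is not resolved by the record. Small annotated fragments, including a truncated HIV-1 LTR match, a bleomycin-resistance fragment and a lacI fragment, are probably backbone remnants or annotation artefacts rather than functional elements.
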