Addgene plasmid #169486: pMM585-Tier1-PhCMV-Igk
Purpose: Tier-1 vector encoding PhCMV-driven secretion signal Igk (PhCMV-Igk-pA).
Depositing lab: Martin Fussenegger. Depositing organization: ETH Zurich (Swiss Federal Institute of Technology). Publication: A versatile plasmid architecture for mammalian synthetic biology (VAMSyB). Haellman V, Strittmatter T, Bertschi A, Stucheli P, Fussenegger M. Metab Eng. 2021 Jul;66:41-50. doi: 10.1016/j.ymben.2021.04.003. Epub 2021 Apr 18. PubMed 33857582.
Backbone
  Vector backbone: pMM1 (pcDNA3.1-based)
  Backbone size w/o insert (bp): 4435
  Vector type: Mammalian Expression
  Selectable markers: Neomycin (select with G418)
Growth in bacteria
  Bacterial resistance: Ampicillin, 100 μg/mL
  Growth temperature: 37°C
  Growth strain: DH5alpha
  Copy number: High Copy
Gene/Insert
  Gene/Insert name: PCMV-driven Igk secretion signal (alt name: PCMV-IgkSS)
  Species: H. sapiens (human)
  Entrez Gene: IGK (a.k.a. IGK@)
  Promoter: PhCMV
  Cloning method: Restriction Enzyme; 5′ cloning site Unknown (unknown if destroyed)
  Sequencing primers: 5′ AmpStart; 3′ BGH-rev
Terms and licenses: Academic/Nonprofit Terms; Industry Terms: Not Available to Industry
How to cite: pMM585-Tier1-PhCMV-Igk was a gift from Martin Fussenegger (Addgene plasmid # 169486 ; http://n2t.net/addgene:169486 ; RRID:Addgene_169486)
